>Addgene plasmid #140302 | pDEST40-2XHA-Src-S4-UD-S32 | addgene full sequence | sequence record 292527 | Addgene NGS Result
GACGGATCGGGAGATCTCCCGATCCCCTATGGTGCACTCTCAGTACAATCTGCTCTGATGCCGCATAGTT
AAGCCAGTATCTGCTCCCTGCTTGTGTGTTGGAGGTCGCTGAGTAGTGCGCGAGCAAAATTTAAGCTACA
ACAAGGCAAGGCTTGACCGACAATTGCATGAAGAATCTGCTTAGGGTTAGGCGTTTTGCGCTGCTTCGCG
ATGTACGGGCCAGATATACGCGTTGACATTGATTATTGACTAGTTATTAATAGTAATCAATTACGGGGTC
ATTAGTTCATAGCCCATATATGGAGTTCCGCGTTACATAACTTACGGTAAATGGCCCGCCTGGCTGACCG
CCCAACGACCCCCGCCCATTGACGTCAATAATGACGTATGTTCCCATAGTAACGCCAATAGGGACTTTCC
ATTGACGTCAATGGGTGGAGTATTTACGGTAAACTGCCCACTTGGCAGTACATCAAGTGTATCATATGCC
AAGTACGCCCCCTATTGACGTCAATGACGGTAAATGGCCCGCCTGGCATTATGCCCAGTACATGACCTTA
TGGGACTTTCCTACTTGGCAGTACATCTACGTATTAGTCATCGCTATTACCATGGTGATGCGGTTTTGGC
AGTACATCAATGGGCGTGGATAGCGGTTTGACTCACGGGGATTTCCAAGTCTCCACCCCATTGACGTCAA
TGGGAGTTTGTTTTGGCACCAAAATCAACGGGACTTTCCAAAATGTCGTAACAACTCCGCCCCATTGACG
CAAATGGGCGGTAGGCGTGTACGGTGGGAGGTCTATATAAGCAGAGCTCTCTGGCTAACTAGAGAACCCA
CTGCTTACTGGCTTATCGAAATTAATACGACTCACTATAGGGAGACCCAAGCTGGCTAGTTAAGCTATCA
ACAAGTTTGTACAAAAAAGCAGGCTTCGAAGGAGATAGAACCATGGGTAGCAACAAGAGCAAGCCCAAGG
ATGCCAGCCAGCGGCGCCGCAGCCTGGAGCCCGCCGAGAACGTGCACGGCGCTGGCGGGGGCGCTTTCCC
CGCCTCGCAGACCCCCAGCAAGCCAGCCTCGGCCGACGGCCACCGCGGCCCCAGCGCGGCCTTCGCCCCC
GCGGCCGCCGAGCCCAAGCTGTTCGGAGGCTTCAACTCCTCGGACACCGTCACCTCCCCGCAGAGGGCGG
GCCCGCTGGCCGGTGGAGTGACCACCTTTGTGGCCCTCTATGACTATGAGTCTAGGACGGAGACAGACCT
GTCCTTCAAGAAAGGCGAGCGGCTCCAGATTGTCAACAACACAGAGGGAGACTGGTGGCTGGCCCACTCG
CTCAGCACAGGACAGACAGGCTACATCCCCAGCAACTACGTGGCGCCCTCCGACTCCATCCAGGCTGAGG
AGTGGTATTTTGGCAAGATCACCAGACGGGAGTCAGAGCGGTTACTGCTCAATGCAGAGAACCCGAGAGG
GACCTTCCTCGTGCGAGAAAGTGAGACCACGAAAGGTGCCTACTGCCTCTCAGTGTCTGACTTCGACAAC
GCCAAGGGCCTCAACGTGAAGCACTACAAGATCCGCAAGCTGGACAGCGGCGGCTTCTACATCACCTCCC
GCACCCAGTTCAACAGCCTGCAGCAGCTGGTGGCCTACTACTCCAAACACGCCGATGGCCTGTGCCACCG
CCTCACCACCGTGTGCCCCACGTCCGACCCAGCTTTCTTGTACAAAGTGGTTGATCTAGAGTACCCATAC
GATGTTCCAGATTACGCTGGATACCCATACGATGTTCCAGATTACGCTTGATCTAGAGGGCCCGCGGTTC
GAAGGTAAGCCTATCCCTAACCCTCTCCTCGGTCTCGATTCTACGCGTACCGGTCATCATCACCATCACC
ATTGAGTTTAAACCCGCTGATCAGCCTCGACTGTGCCTTCTAGTTGCCAGCCATCTGTTGTTTGCCCCTC
CCCCGTGCCTTCCTTGACCCTGGAAGGTGCCACTCCCACTGTCCTTTCCTAATAAAATGAGGAAATTGCA
TCGCATTGTCTGAGTAGGTGTCATTCTATTCTGGGGGGTGGGGTGGGGCAGGACAGCAAGGGGGAGGATT
GGGAAGACAATAGCAGGCATGCTGGGGATGCGGTGGGCTCTATGGCTTCTGAGGCGGAAAGAACCAGCTG
GGGCTCTAGGGGGTATCCCC
[124 nt withheld, positions 2191-2314]
C
[91 nt withheld, positions 2316-2406]
A
[49 nt withheld, positions 2408-2456]
CCTTTGACGTTGGAGTCCACGTTCTTT
[37 nt withheld, positions 2484-2520]
ACCCTATCTCGGTCTATTCTTTTGATTTATAAGGGATTTTGCCGATTTCGGCCTATTGGTTAAAAAATGA
GCTGATTTAACAAAAATTTAACGCGAATTAATTCTGTGGAATGTGTGTCAGTTAGGGTGTGGAAAGTCCC
CAGGCTCCCCAGCAGGCAGAAGTATGCAAAGCATGCATCTCAATTAGTCAGCAACCAGGTGTGGAAAGTC
CCCAGGCTCCCCAGCAGGCAGAAGTATGCAAAGCATGCATCTCAATTAGTCAGCAACCATAGTCCCGCCC
CTAACTCCGCCCATCCCGCCCCTAACTCCGCCCAGTTCCGCCCATTCTCCGCCCCATGGCTGACTAATTT
TTTTTATTTATGCAGAGGCCGAGGCCGCCTCTGCCTCTGAGCTATTCCAGAAGTAGTGAGGAGGCTTTTT
TGGAGGCCTAGGCTTTTGCAAAAAGCTCCCGGGAGCTTGTATATCCATTTTCGGATCTGATCAAGAGACA
GGATGAGGATCGTTTCGCATGATTGAACAAGATGGATTGCACGCAGGTTCTCCGGCCGCTTGGGTGGAGA
GGCTATTCGGCTATGACTGGGCACAACAGACAATCGGCTGCTCTGATGCCGCCGTGTTCCGGCTGTCAGC
GCAGGGGCGCCCGGTTCTTTTTGTCAAGACCGACCTGTCCGGTGCCCTGAATGAACTGCAGGACGAGGCA
GCGCGGCTATCGTGGCTGGCCACGACGGGCGTTCCTTGCGCAGCTGTGCTCGACGTTGTCACTGAAGCGG
GAAGGGACTGGCTGCTATTGGGCGAAGTGCCGGGGCAGGATCTCCTGTCATCTCACCTTGCTCCTGCCGA
GAAAGTATCCATCATGGCTGATGCAATGCGGCGGCTGCATACGCTTGATCCGGCTACCTGCCCATTCGAC
CACCAAGCGAAACATCGCATCGAGCGAGCACGTACTCGGATGGAAGCCGGTCTTGTCGATCAGGATGATC
TGGACGAAGAGCATCAGGGGCTCGCGCCAGCCGAACTGTTCGCCAGGCTCAAGGCGCGCATGCCCGACGG
CGAGGATCTCGTCGTGACCCATGGCGATGCCTGCTTGCCGAATATCATGGTGGAAAATGGCCGCTTTTCT
GGATTCATCGACTGTGGCCGGCTGGGTGTGGCGGACCGCTATCAGGACATAGCGTTGGCTACCCGTGATA
TTGCTGAAGAGCTTGGCGGCGAATGGGCTGACCGCTTCCTCGTGCTTTACGGTATCGCCGCTCCCGATTC
GCAGCGCATCGCCTTCTATCGCCTTCTTGACGAGTTCTTCTGAGCGGGACTCTGGGGTTCGCGAAATGAC
CGACCAAGCGACGCCCAACCTGCCATCACGAGATTTCGATTCCACCGCCGCCTTCTATGAAAGGTTGGGC
TTCGGAATCGTTTTCCGGGACGCCGGCTGGATGATCCTCCAGCGCGGGGATCTCATGCTGGAGTTCTTCG
CCCACCCCAACTTGTTTATTGCAGCTTATAATGGTTACAAATAAAGCAATAGCATCACAAATTTCACAAA
TAAAGCATTTTTTTCACTGCATTCTAGTTGTGGTTTGTCCAAACTCATCAATGTATCTTATCATGTCTGT
ATACCGTCGACCTCTAGCTAGAGCTTGGCGTAATCATGGTCATAGCTGTTTCCTGTGTGAAATTGTTATC
CGCTCACAATTCCACACAACATACGAGCCGGAAGCATAAAGTGTAAAGCCTGGGGTGCCTAATGAGTGAG
CTAACTCACATTAATTGCGTTGCGCTCACTGCCCGCTTTCCAGTCGGGAAACCTGTCGTGCCAGCTGCAT
TAATGAATCGGCCAACGCGCGGGGAGAGGCGGTTTGCGTATTGGGCGCTCTTCCGCTTCCTCGCTCACTG
ACTCGCTGCGCTCGGTCGTTCGGCTGCGGCGAGCGGTATCAGCTCACTCAAAGGCGGTAATACGGTTATC
CACAGAATCAGGGGATAACGCAGGAAAGAACATGTGAGCAAAAGGCCAGCAAAAGGCCAGGAACCGTAAA
AAGGCCGCGTTGCTGGCGTTTTTCCATAGGCTCCGCCCCCCTGACGAGCATCACAAAAATCGACGCTCAA
GTCAGAGGTGGCGAAACCCGACAGGACTATAAAGATACCAGGCGTTTCCCCCTGGAAGCTCCCTCGTGCG
CTCTCCTGTTCCGACCCTGCCGCTTACCGGATACCTGTCCGCCTTTCTCCCTTCGGGAAGCGTGGCGCTT
TCTCATAGCTCACGCTGTAGGTATCTCAGTTCGGTGTAGGTCGTTCGCTCCAAGCTGGGCTGTGTGCACG
AACCCCCCGTTCAGCCCGACCGCTGCGCCTTATCCGGTAACTATCGTCTTGAGTCCAACCCGGTAAGACA
CGACTTATCGCCACTGGCAGCAGCCACTGGTAACAGGATTAGCAGAGCGAGGTATGTAGGCGGTGCTACA
GAGTTCTTGAAGTGGTGGCCTAACTACGGCTACACTAGAAGAACAGTATTTGGTATCTGCGCTCTGCTGA
AGCCAGTTACCTTCGGAAAAAGAGTTGGTAGCTCTTGATCCGGCAAACAAACCACCGCTGGTAGCGGTGG
TTTTTTTGTTTGCAAGCAGCAGATTACGCGCAGAAAAAAAGGATCTCAAGAAGATCCTTTGATCTTTTCT
ACGGGGTCTGACGCTCAGTGGAACGAAAACTCACGTTAAGGGATTTTGGTCATGAGATTATCAAAAAGGA
TCTTCACCTAGATCCTTTTAAATTAAAAATGAAGTTTTAAATCAATCTAAAGTATATATGAGTAAACTTG
GTCTGACAGTTACCAATGCTTAATCAGTGAGGCACCTATCTCAGCGATCTGTCTATTTCGTTCATCCATA
GTTGCCTGACTCCCCGTCGTGTAGATAACTACGATACGGGAGGGCTTACCATCTGGCCCCAGTGCTGCAA
TGATACCGCGAGACCCACGCTCACCGGCTCCAGATTTATCAGCAATAAACCAGCCAGCCGGAAGGGCCGA
GCGCAGAAGTGGTCCTGCAACTTTATCCGCCTCCATCCAGTCTATTAATTGTTGCCGGGAAGCTAGAGTA
AGTAGTTCGCCAGTTAATAGTTTGCGCAACGTTGTTGCCATTGCTACAGGCATCGTGGTGTCACGCTCGT
CGTTTGGTATGGCTTCATTCAGCTCCGGTTCCCAACGATCAAGGCGAGTTACATGATCCCCCATGTTGTG
CAAAAAAGCGGTTAGCTCCTTCGGTCCTCCGATCGTTGTCAGAAGTAAGTTGGCCGCAGTGTTATCACTC
ATGGTTATGGCAGCACTGCATAATTCTCTTACTGTCATGCCATCCGTAAGATGCTTTTCTGTGACTGGTG
AGTACTCAACCAAGTCATTCTGAGAATAGTGTATGCGGCGACCGAGTTGCTCTTGCCCGGCGTCAATACG
GGATAATACCGCGCCACATAGCAGAACTTTAAAAGTGCTCATCATTGGAAAACGTTCTTCGGGGCGAAAA
CTCTCAAGGATCTTACCGCTGTTGAGATCCAGTTCGATGTAACCCACTCGTGCACCCAACTGATCTTCAG
CATCTTTTACTTTCACCAGCGTTTCTGGGTGAGCAAAAACAGGAAGGCAAAATGCCGCAAAAAAGGGAAT
AAGGGCGACACGGAAATGTTGAATACTCATACTCTTCCTTTTTCAATATTATTGAAGCATTTATCAGGGT
TATTGTCTCATGAGCGGATACATATTTGAATGTATTTAGAAAAATAAACAAATAGGGGTTCCGCGCACAT
TTCCCCGAAAAGTGCCACCTGACGTC
Features (pLannotate 1.2.2; 25 found; start..end, strand, type, name):
     28..80      -  misc_feature   bom (fragment): basis of mobility region from pBR322
    235..614     +  enhancer       CMV enhancer: human cytomegalovirus immediate early enhancer
    615..818     +  promoter       CMV promoter: human cytomegalovirus (CMV) immediate early promoter
    814..847     +  LTR            5' LTR (truncated) (fragment): truncated 5' long terminal repeat (LTR) from HIV-1
    863..881     +  promoter       T7 promoter: promoter for bacteriophage T7 RNA polymerase
    911..935     +  protein_bind   attB1: mutant version of attB; recombination site for the Gateway® BP reaction BP Clonase™
    953..1711    +  CDS            SRC (fragment): SRC_HUMAN - Also known as SRC1. Experimental evidence at protein level: Swiss-Prot protein existence level 1. Non-receptor protein tyrosine kinase which is activated following engagement of many different classes of cellular receptors including immune response receptors, integrins and other adhesion receptors, receptor protein tyrosine kinases, G protein-coupled receptors as well as cytokine receptors. Participates in signaling pathways that control a diverse spectrum of biological activities including gene transcription, immune response, cell adhesion, cell cycle progression, apoptosis, migra
   1707..1731    -  protein_bind   attB2: mutant version of attB; recombination site for the Gateway® BP reaction BP Clonase™
   1742..1768    +  CDS            3xHA (fragment): three tandem HA epitope tags
   1772..1799    +  CDS            3xHA (fragment): three tandem HA epitope tags
   1824..1865    +  CDS            V5 tag: epitope tag from simian virus 5
   1921..2145    +  polyA_signal   bGH poly(A) signal: bovine growth hormone polyadenylation signal
   2149..2170    +  promoter       SV40 promoter (fragment): SV40 enhancer and early promoter
   2191..2619    +  rep_origin     f1 ori (sequence partly withheld): f1 bacteriophage origin of replication; arrow indicates direction of (+) strand synthesis
   2633..2962    +  promoter       SV40 promoter: SV40 enhancer and early promoter
   3029..3820    +  CDS            neo: KKA2_KLEPN - Also known as kan, nptII. Experimental evidence at protein level: Swiss-Prot protein existence level 1. Resistance to kanamycin, neomycin, paromomycin, ribostamycin, butirosin and gentamicin B. From Klebsiella pneumoniae.
   3846..4004    +  CDS            ble (fragment): BLE_KLEPN - Experimental evidence at protein level: Swiss-Prot protein existence level 1. Binding protein with a strong affinity to the bleomycin family of antibiotics. Binds to CL990; an antimitotic-antibiotic compound. From Klebsiella pneumoniae.
   3999..4120    +  polyA_signal   SV40 poly(A) signal: SV40 polyadenylation signal
   4193..4209    -  protein_bind   lac operator: The lac repressor binds to the lac operator to inhibit transcription in E. coli. This inhibition can be relieved by adding lactose or isopropyl-β-D-thiogalactopyranoside (IPTG). lac repressor encoded by lacI
   4217..4247    -  promoter       lac promoter: promoter for the E. coli lac operon
   4262..4283    -  protein_bind   CAP binding site: CAP binding activates transcription in the presence of cAMP. E. coli catabolite activator protein
   4296..4388    -  CDS            lacI (fragment): lac repressor; lacI; The lac repressor binds to the lac operator to inhibit transcription in E. coli. This inhibition can be relieved by adding lactose or isopropyl-β-D-thiogalactopyranoside (IPTG).
   4571..5159    -  rep_origin     ori: high-copy-number ColE1/pMB1/pBR322/pUC origin of replication
   5330..6190    -  CDS            AmpR: β-lactamase; bla; confers resistance to ampicillin, carbenicillin, and related antibiotics
   6191..6295    -  promoter       AmpR promoter: bla
