[The description below was written by a language model from this plasmid's Addgene catalogue record and pLannotate feature annotations shown in this document.]
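Description:
pDEST40-2XHA-Src-S4-UD-S32 is a mammalian expression plasmid built by Gateway recombination into a modified pcDNA-DEST40 backbone. It is maintained in E. coli through a high-copy ColE1/pUC-type origin and an ampicillin resistance gene (β-lactamase under its own promoter). It also carries an f1 phage origin. For selection in mammalian cells, an SV40 enhancer/early promoter drives the neomycin phosphotransferase gene, terminated by an SV40 polyadenylation signal, allowing G418 selection of stable transfectants.

The payload is a truncated human SRC coding sequence of about 750 bp, described in the record as a deletion mutant lacking the kinase domain (KD). The alternate name S4-UD-S32 presumably refers to the retained N-terminal regions, although the record does not spell this out. The fragment sits between attB1 and attB2 sites left by the Gateway reaction and is transcribed from the CMV immediate-early enhancer/promoter, with a bovine growth hormone polyadenylation signal downstream. A T7 promoter lies just upstream of attB1. Immediately after attB2, the annotation detects two HA-epitope matches, consistent with the backbone-encoded C-terminal 2×HA tag. A V5 tag sequence inherited from the parental DEST40 vector follows, but the record does not indicate whether it is translated as part of the fusion. The sequenced plasmid is 6,326 nt, shorter than the listed 7,100 bp backbone size, which likely reflects the backbone before its Gateway cassette was replaced by the insert.

The construct is intended to express HA-tagged, kinase-domain-deleted Src in mammalian cells for structure-function studies. The associated work concerns a dimerization function in the intrinsically disordered N-terminal region of Src.
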