Addgene plasmid #140302: pDEST40-2XHA-Src-S4-UD-S32
Purpose: Expresses HA-tagged human Src-S4-UD-S32 in mammalian cells for structure-function studies
Depositing lab: Mark Moasser. Depositing organization: University of California, San Francisco (UCSF). Publication: A Dimerization Function in the Intrinsically Disordered N-Terminal Region of Src. Spassov DS, Ruiz-Saenz A, Piple A, Moasser MM. Cell Rep. 2018 Oct 9;25(2):449-463.e4. doi: 10.1016/j.celrep.2018.09.035. PubMed 30304684.
Backbone
  Vector backbone: modified pcDNA-pDEST40
  Backbone manufacturer: modified from ThermoFisher 12274015
  Backbone size w/o insert (bp): 7100
  Vector type: Mammalian Expression
  Selectable markers: Neomycin (select with G418)
Growth in bacteria
  Bacterial resistance: Ampicillin, 100 μg/mL
  Growth temperature: 37°C
  Growth strain: DH5alpha
  Copy number: High Copy
Gene/Insert
  Gene/Insert name: Src deletion mutant (alt name: S4-UD-S32)
  Species: H. sapiens (human)
  Insert size (bp): 753
  Mutation: lacks the KD region
  Entrez Gene: SRC (a.k.a. ASV, SRC1, THC6, c-SRC, p60-Src)
  Promoter: CMV
  Tag / fusion protein: 2X HA (C terminal on backbone)
  Cloning method: Gateway Cloning
Terms and licenses: Academic/Nonprofit Terms; Industry Terms: Not Available to Industry
How to cite: pDEST40-2XHA-Src-S4-UD-S32 was a gift from Mark Moasser (Addgene plasmid # 140302 ; http://n2t.net/addgene:140302 ; RRID:Addgene_140302)
