>Addgene plasmid #140302 | pDEST40-2XHA-Src-S4-UD-S32 | depositor partial sequence | sequence record 272230 | insert
ATGGGTAGCAACAAGAGCAAGCCCAAGGATGCCAGCCAGCGGCGCCGCAGCCTGGAGCCCGCCGAGAACG
TGCACGGCGCTGGCGGGGGCGCTTTCCCCGCCTCGCAGACCCCCAGCAAGCCAGCCTCGGCCGACGGCCA
CCGCGGCCCCAGCGCGGCCTTCGCCCCCGCGGCCGCCGAGCCCAAGCTGTTCGGAGGCTTCAACTCCTCG
GACACCGTCACCTCCCCGCAGAGGGCGGGCCCGCTGGCCGGTGGAGTGACCACCTTTGTGGCCCTCTATG
ACTATGAGTCTAGGACGGAGACAGACCTGTCCTTCAAGAAAGGCGAGCGGCTCCAGATTGTCAACAACAC
AGAGGGAGACTGGTGGCTGGCCCACTCGCTCAGCACAGGACAGACAGGCTACATCCCCAGCAACTACGTG
GCGCCCTCCGACTCCATCCAGGCTGAGGAGTGGTATTTTGGCAAGATCACCAGACGGGAGTCAGAGCGGT
TACTGCTCAATGCAGAGAACCCGAGAGGGACCTTCCTCGTGCGAGAAAGTGAGACCACGAAAGGTGCCTA
CTGCCTCTCAGTGTCTGACTTCGACAACGCCAAGGGCCTCAACGTGAAGCACTACAAGATCCGCAAGCTG
GACAGCGGCGGCTTCTACATCACCTCCCGCACCCAGTTCAACAGCCTGCAGCAGCTGGTGGCCTACTACT
CCAAACACGCCGATGGCCTGTGCCACCGCCTCACCACCGTGTGCCCCACGTCC
